Addgene plasmid #193477: ChlorON-1
Purpose: Turn-on fluorescent sensor for chloride
Depositing lab: Sheel Dodani. Depositing organization: University of Texas at Dallas. Publication: Engineering the ChlorON Series: Turn-On Fluorescent Protein Sensors for Imaging Labile Chloride in Living Cells. Tutol JN, Ong WSY, Phelps SM, Peng W, Goenawan H, Dodani SC. ACS Cent Sci. 2023 Dec 18;10(1):77-86. doi: 10.1021/acscentsci.3c01088. eCollection 2024 Jan 24. PubMed 38292617.
Backbone
  Vector backbone: pCDNA3.1(+)-N-6His
  Backbone manufacturer: Genscript
  Vector type: Mammalian Expression
Growth in bacteria
  Bacterial resistance: Ampicillin, 100 μg/mL
  Growth temperature: 37°C
  Growth strain: DH5alpha
  Copy number: High Copy
Gene/Insert
  Gene/Insert name: ChlorON-1
  Species: Synthetic
  Promoter: CMV
  Tag / fusion protein: 6xHis (N terminal on backbone)
  Cloning method: Restriction Enzyme; 5′ cloning site unknown (unknown if destroyed)
Terms and licenses: Academic/Nonprofit Terms; Industry Terms: Not Available to Industry
How to cite: ChlorON-1 was a gift from Sheel Dodani (Addgene plasmid # 193477 ; http://n2t.net/addgene:193477 ; RRID:Addgene_193477)
