[The description below was written by a language model from this plasmid's Addgene catalogue record and pLannotate feature annotations shown in this document.]
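Description:
ChlorON-1 is a mammalian expression plasmid built on the pcDNA3.1(+)-N-6His backbone that encodes a synthetic, genetically encoded turn-on fluorescent sensor for chloride. It is maintained in E. coli through a high-copy ColE1/pUC-type origin and selected with ampicillin via the β-lactamase gene and its native promoter. An f1 phage origin is also present, as are short remnants of lac regulatory sequence typical of this backbone family. For selection in mammalian cells, the backbone carries a neomycin/kanamycin phosphotransferase gene driven by the SV40 enhancer/early promoter and terminated by the SV40 polyadenylation signal, which allows G418 selection of stable transfectants.

The sensor open reading frame sits downstream of the human cytomegalovirus immediate-early enhancer and promoter and is followed by the bovine growth hormone polyadenylation signal, giving strong constitutive expression in transfected cells. A T7 promoter lies between the CMV promoter and the coding region and can support in vitro transcription or serve as a sequencing primer site. The automated annotation identifies the coding sequence as mNeonGreen, which suggests that ChlorON-1 is an engineered variant of that green/yellow fluorescent protein from Branchiostoma lanceolatum; the specific changes that confer chloride responsiveness are not given in the record. The catalogue entry lists an N-terminal 6xHis tag supplied by the backbone, though the tag is not separately annotated in the feature table. A few very short annotated fragments (an HIV-1 LTR piece, a ble fragment, an SV40 promoter fragment) are most likely incidental sequence matches rather than functional elements. The construct is intended for expressing the sensor in living mammalian cells, where its fluorescence increases in response to chloride, to image labile chloride.
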