Features (pLannotate 1.2.2; 20 found; start..end, strand, type, name):
     33..85      -  misc_feature   bom (fragment): basis of mobility region from pBR322
    240..619     +  enhancer       CMV enhancer: human cytomegalovirus immediate early enhancer
    620..823     +  promoter       CMV promoter: human cytomegalovirus (CMV) immediate early promoter
    819..852     +  LTR            5' LTR (truncated) (fragment): truncated 5' long terminal repeat (LTR) from HIV-1
    868..886     +  promoter       T7 promoter: promoter for bacteriophage T7 RNA polymerase
    967..1674    +  CDS            mNeonGreen: mNeonGreen is a basic (constitutively fluorescent) green/yellow fluorescent protein published in 2013, derived from Branchiostoma lanceolatum. It is reported to be a very rapidly-maturing monomer with moderate acid sensitivity.
   1754..1978    +  polyA_signal   bGH poly(A) signal: bovine growth hormone polyadenylation signal
   1982..2003    +  promoter       SV40 promoter (fragment): SV40 enhancer and early promoter
   2024..2452    +  rep_origin     f1 ori (sequence partly withheld): f1 bacteriophage origin of replication; arrow indicates direction of (+) strand synthesis
   2466..2795    +  promoter       SV40 promoter: SV40 enhancer and early promoter
   2862..3653    +  CDS            neo: KKA2_KLEPN - Also known as kan, nptII. Experimental evidence at protein level: Swiss-Prot protein existence level 1. Resistance to kanamycin, neomycin, paromomycin, ribostamycin, butirosin and gentamicin B. From Klebsiella pneumoniae.
   3677..3835    +  CDS            ble (fragment): BLE_KLEPN - Experimental evidence at protein level: Swiss-Prot protein existence level 1. Binding protein with a strong affinity to the bleomycin family of antibiotics. Binds to CL990; an antimitotic-antibiotic compound. From Klebsiella pneumoniae.
   3830..3951    +  polyA_signal   SV40 poly(A) signal: SV40 polyadenylation signal
   4024..4040    -  protein_bind   lac operator: The lac repressor binds to the lac operator to inhibit transcription in E. coli. This inhibition can be relieved by adding lactose or isopropyl-β-D-thiogalactopyranoside (IPTG). lac repressor encoded by lacI
   4048..4078    -  promoter       lac promoter: promoter for the E. coli lac operon
   4093..4114    -  protein_bind   CAP binding site: CAP binding activates transcription in the presence of cAMP. E. coli catabolite activator protein
   4127..4219    -  CDS            lacI (fragment): lac repressor; lacI; The lac repressor binds to the lac operator to inhibit transcription in E. coli. This inhibition can be relieved by adding lactose or isopropyl-β-D-thiogalactopyranoside (IPTG).
   4402..4990    -  rep_origin     ori: high-copy-number ColE1/pMB1/pBR322/pUC origin of replication
   5161..6021    -  CDS            AmpR: β-lactamase; bla; confers resistance to ampicillin, carbenicillin, and related antibiotics
   6022..6126    -  promoter       AmpR promoter: bla
>Addgene plasmid #193477 | ChlorON-1 | addgene full sequence | sequence record 378876 | Addgene NGS Result
ACGTCGACGGATCGGGAGATCTCCCGATCCCCTATGGTGCACTCTCAGTACAATCTGCTCTGATGCCGCA
TAGTTAAGCCAGTATCTGCTCCCTGCTTGTGTGTTGGAGGTCGCTGAGTAGTGCGCGAGCAAAATTTAAG
CTACAACAAGGCAAGGCTTGACCGACAATTGCATGAAGAATCTGCTTAGGGTTAGGCGTTTTGCGCTGCT
TCGCGATGTACGGGCCAGATATACGCGTTGACATTGATTATTGACTAGTTATTAATAGTAATCAATTACG
GGGTCATTAGTTCATAGCCCATATATGGAGTTCCGCGTTACATAACTTACGGTAAATGGCCCGCCTGGCT
GACCGCCCAACGACCCCCGCCCATTGACGTCAATAATGACGTATGTTCCCATAGTAACGCCAATAGGGAC
TTTCCATTGACGTCAATGGGTGGAGTATTTACGGTAAACTGCCCACTTGGCAGTACATCAAGTGTATCAT
ATGCCAAGTACGCCCCCTATTGACGTCAATGACGGTAAATGGCCCGCCTGGCATTATGCCCAGTACATGA
CCTTATGGGACTTTCCTACTTGGCAGTACATCTACGTATTAGTCATCGCTATTACCATGGTGATGCGGTT
TTGGCAGTACATCAATGGGCGTGGATAGCGGTTTGACTCACGGGGATTTCCAAGTCTCCACCCCATTGAC
GTCAATGGGAGTTTGTTTTGGCACCAAAATCAACGGGACTTTCCAAAATGTCGTAACAACTCCGCCCCAT
TGACGCAAATGGGCGGTAGGCGTGTACGGTGGGAGGTCTATATAAGCAGAGCTCTCTGGCTAACTAGAGA
ACCCACTGCTTACTGGCTTATCGAAATTAATACGACTCACTATAGGGAGACCCAAGCTGGCTAGCGTTTA
AACTTAAGCTTGCCACCATGCATCATCACCATCACCATGGTACCGAGCTCGGATCCATGGTGTCCAAGGG
CGAGGAGGACAATATGGCCTCTCTGCCAGCCACCCACGAGCTGCACATCTTCGGCTCTATCAACGGCGTG
GACTTTGATATGGTGGGACAGGGAACCGGAAACCCAAATGACGGCTACGAGGAGCTGAATCTGAAGTCTA
CAAAGGGCGATCTGCAGTTCAGCCCTTGGATTCTGGTGCCACACATCGGCTATGGCTTTCACCAGTATCT
GCCCTACCCTGACGGCATGTCTCCTTTCCAGGCCGCCATGGTGGATGGCAGCGGCTACCAGGTGCACAGG
ACAATGCAGTTTGAGGACGGCGCCTCCCTGACCGTGAACTACCGCTATACATACGAGGGCTCTCACATCA
AGGGAGAGGCACAGGTGAAGGGAACCGGATTCCCAGCAGATGGACCCGTGATGACCAACAGCCTGACAGC
AGCAGACTGGTGCCGGTCCAAGTGGACATATCCCAATGATAAGACCATCATCAGCACCTTCAAGTGGTCC
TATACCACAGGCAACGGCAAGCGGTACAGAAGCACCGCCCGGACCACATATACATTTGCCAAGCCCATGG
CCGCCAACTATCTGAAGAATCAGCCTATGTACGTGTTCCTGAAGACCGAGCTGAAGCACTCCAAGACAGA
GCTGAATTTCAAGGAGTGGCAGAAGGCCTTTACCGACGTGATGGGCATGGATGAGCTGTACAAGTGAGAA
TTCTGCAGATATCCAGCACAGTGGCGGCCGCTCGAGTCTAGAGGGCCCGTTTAAACCCGCTGATCAGCCT
CGACTGTGCCTTCTAGTTGCCAGCCATCTGTTGTTTGCCCCTCCCCCGTGCCTTCCTTGACCCTGGAAGG
TGCCACTCCCACTGTCCTTTCCTAATAAAATGAGGAAATTGCATCGCATTGTCTGAGTAGGTGTCATTCT
ATTCTGGGGGGTGGGGTGGGGCAGGACAGCAAGGGGGAGGATTGGGAAGACAATAGCAGGCATGCTGGGG
ATGCGGTGGGCTCTATGGCTTCTGAGGCGGAAAGAACCAGCTGGGGCTCTAGGGGGTATCCCC
[124 nt withheld, positions 2024-2147]
C
[91 nt withheld, positions 2149-2239]
A
[49 nt withheld, positions 2241-2289]
CCTTTGACGTTGGAGTCCACGTTCTTT
[37 nt withheld, positions 2317-2353]
ACCCTATCTCGGTCTATTCTTTTGATTTATAAGGGATTTTGCCGATTTCGGCCTATTGGTTAAAAAATGA
GCTGATTTAACAAAAATTTAACGCGAATTAATTCTGTGGAATGTGTGTCAGTTAGGGTGTGGAAAGTCCC
CAGGCTCCCCAGCAGGCAGAAGTATGCAAAGCATGCATCTCAATTAGTCAGCAACCAGGTGTGGAAAGTC
CCCAGGCTCCCCAGCAGGCAGAAGTATGCAAAGCATGCATCTCAATTAGTCAGCAACCATAGTCCCGCCC
CTAACTCCGCCCATCCCGCCCCTAACTCCGCCCAGTTCCGCCCATTCTCCGCCCCATGGCTGACTAATTT
TTTTTATTTATGCAGAGGCCGAGGCCGCCTCTGCCTCTGAGCTATTCCAGAAGTAGTGAGGAGGCTTTTT
TGGAGGCCTAGGCTTTTGCAAAAAGCTCCCGGGAGCTTGTATATCCATTTTCGGATCTGATCAAGAGACA
GGATGAGGATCGTTTCGCATGATTGAACAAGATGGATTGCACGCAGGTTCTCCGGCCGCTTGGGTGGAGA
GGCTATTCGGCTATGACTGGGCACAACAGACAATCGGCTGCTCTGATGCCGCCGTGTTCCGGCTGTCAGC
GCAGGGGCGCCCGGTTCTTTTTGTCAAGACCGACCTGTCCGGTGCCCTGAATGAACTGCAGGACGAGGCA
GCGCGGCTATCGTGGCTGGCCACGACGGGCGTTCCTTGCGCAGCTGTGCTCGACGTTGTCACTGAAGCGG
GAAGGGACTGGCTGCTATTGGGCGAAGTGCCGGGGCAGGATCTCCTGTCATCTCACCTTGCTCCTGCCGA
GAAAGTATCCATCATGGCTGATGCAATGCGGCGGCTGCATACGCTTGATCCGGCTACCTGCCCATTCGAC
CACCAAGCGAAACATCGCATCGAGCGAGCACGTACTCGGATGGAAGCCGGTCTTGTCGATCAGGATGATC
TGGACGAAGAGCATCAGGGGCTCGCGCCAGCCGAACTGTTCGCCAGGCTCAAGGCGCGCATGCCCGACGG
CGAGGATCTCGTCGTGACCCATGGCGATGCCTGCTTGCCGAATATCATGGTGGAAAATGGCCGCTTTTCT
GGATTCATCGACTGTGGCCGGCTGGGTGTGGCGGACCGCTATCAGGACATAGCGTTGGCTACCCGTGATA
TTGCTGAAGAGCTTGGCGGCGAATGGGCTGACCGCTTCCTCGTGCTTTACGGTATCGCCGCTCCCGATTC
GCAGCGCATCGCCTTCTATCGCCTTCTTGACGAGTTCTTCTGAGCGGGACTCTGGGGTTCGAAATGACCG
ACCAAGCGACGCCCAACCTGCCATCACGAGATTTCGATTCCACCGCCGCCTTCTATGAAAGGTTGGGCTT
CGGAATCGTTTTCCGGGACGCCGGCTGGATGATCCTCCAGCGCGGGGATCTCATGCTGGAGTTCTTCGCC
CACCCCAACTTGTTTATTGCAGCTTATAATGGTTACAAATAAAGCAATAGCATCACAAATTTCACAAATA
AAGCATTTTTTTCACTGCATTCTAGTTGTGGTTTGTCCAAACTCATCAATGTATCTTATCATGTCTGTAT
ACCGTCGACCTCTAGCTAGAGCTTGGCGTAATCATGGTCATAGCTGTTTCCTGTGTGAAATTGTTATCCG
CTCACAATTCCACACAACATACGAGCCGGAAGCATAAAGTGTAAAGCCTGGGGTGCCTAATGAGTGAGCT
AACTCACATTAATTGCGTTGCGCTCACTGCCCGCTTTCCAGTCGGGAAACCTGTCGTGCCAGCTGCATTA
ATGAATCGGCCAACGCGCGGGGAGAGGCGGTTTGCGTATTGGGCGCTCTTCCGCTTCCTCGCTCACTGAC
TCGCTGCGCTCGGTCGTTCGGCTGCGGCGAGCGGTATCAGCTCACTCAAAGGCGGTAATACGGTTATCCA
CAGAATCAGGGGATAACGCAGGAAAGAACATGTGAGCAAAAGGCCAGCAAAAGGCCAGGAACCGTAAAAA
GGCCGCGTTGCTGGCGTTTTTCCATAGGCTCCGCCCCCCTGACGAGCATCACAAAAATCGACGCTCAAGT
CAGAGGTGGCGAAACCCGACAGGACTATAAAGATACCAGGCGTTTCCCCCTGGAAGCTCCCTCGTGCGCT
CTCCTGTTCCGACCCTGCCGCTTACCGGATACCTGTCCGCCTTTCTCCCTTCGGGAAGCGTGGCGCTTTC
TCATAGCTCACGCTGTAGGTATCTCAGTTCGGTGTAGGTCGTTCGCTCCAAGCTGGGCTGTGTGCACGAA
CCCCCCGTTCAGCCCGACCGCTGCGCCTTATCCGGTAACTATCGTCTTGAGTCCAACCCGGTAAGACACG
ACTTATCGCCACTGGCAGCAGCCACTGGTAACAGGATTAGCAGAGCGAGGTATGTAGGCGGTGCTACAGA
GTTCTTGAAGTGGTGGCCTAACTACGGCTACACTAGAAGAACAGTATTTGGTATCTGCGCTCTGCTGAAG
CCAGTTACCTTCGGAAAAAGAGTTGGTAGCTCTTGATCCGGCAAACAAACCACCGCTGGTAGCGGTGGTT
TTTTTGTTTGCAAGCAGCAGATTACGCGCAGAAAAAAAGGATCTCAAGAAGATCCTTTGATCTTTTCTAC
GGGGTCTGACGCTCAGTGGAACGAAAACTCACGTTAAGGGATTTTGGTCATGAGATTATCAAAAAGGATC
TTCACCTAGATCCTTTTAAATTAAAAATGAAGTTTTAAATCAATCTAAAGTATATATGAGTAAACTTGGT
CTGACAGTTACCAATGCTTAATCAGTGAGGCACCTATCTCAGCGATCTGTCTATTTCGTTCATCCATAGT
TGCCTGACTCCCCGTCGTGTAGATAACTACGATACGGGAGGGCTTACCATCTGGCCCCAGTGCTGCAATG
ATACCGCGAGACCCACGCTCACCGGCTCCAGATTTATCAGCAATAAACCAGCCAGCCGGAAGGGCCGAGC
GCAGAAGTGGTCCTGCAACTTTATCCGCCTCCATCCAGTCTATTAATTGTTGCCGGGAAGCTAGAGTAAG
TAGTTCGCCAGTTAATAGTTTGCGCAACGTTGTTGCCATTGCTACAGGCATCGTGGTGTCACGCTCGTCG
TTTGGTATGGCTTCATTCAGCTCCGGTTCCCAACGATCAAGGCGAGTTACATGATCCCCCATGTTGTGCA
AAAAAGCGGTTAGCTCCTTCGGTCCTCCGATCGTTGTCAGAAGTAAGTTGGCCGCAGTGTTATCACTCAT
GGTTATGGCAGCACTGCATAATTCTCTTACTGTCATGCCATCCGTAAGATGCTTTTCTGTGACTGGTGAG
TACTCAACCAAGTCATTCTGAGAATAGTGTATGCGGCGACCGAGTTGCTCTTGCCCGGCGTCAATACGGG
ATAATACCGCGCCACATAGCAGAACTTTAAAAGTGCTCATCATTGGAAAACGTTCTTCGGGGCGAAAACT
CTCAAGGATCTTACCGCTGTTGAGATCCAGTTCGATGTAACCCACTCGTGCACCCAACTGATCTTCAGCA
TCTTTTACTTTCACCAGCGTTTCTGGGTGAGCAAAAACAGGAAGGCAAAATGCCGCAAAAAAGGGAATAA
GGGCGACACGGAAATGTTGAATACTCATACTCTTCCTTTTTCAATATTATTGAAGCATTTATCAGGGTTA
TTGTCTCATGAGCGGATACATATTTGAATGTATTTAGAAAAATAAACAAATAGGGGTTCCGCGCACATTT
CCCCGAAAAGTGCCACCTG
